>Addgene plasmid #44017 | N205 nLV EF-1a-ZFHD1-link-FKBP-HA <T2A> HP1aCS-Frbx2-V5-PGK-Blast | depositor full sequence | sequence record 59589 | N205 nLV EF-1a-ZFHD1-link-FKBP-HA <T2A> HP1aCS-Frbx2-V5-PGK-Blast sequence 10392 bps
TGGAAGGGCTAATTCACTCCCAAAGAAGACAAGATATCCTTGATCTGTGGATCTACCACACACAAGGCTA
CTTCCCTGATTAGCAGAACTACACACCAGGGCCAGGGGTCAGATATCCACTGACCTTTGGATGGTGCTAC
AAGCTAGTACCAGTTGAGCCAGATAAGGTAGAAGAGGCCAATAAAGGAGAGAACACCAGCTTGTTACACC
CTGTGAGCCTGCATGGGATGGATGACCCGGAGAGAGAAGTGTTAGAGTGGAGGTTTGACAGCCGCCTAGC
ATTTCATCACGTGGCCCGAGAGCTGCATCCGGAGTACTTCAAGAACTGCTGATATCGAGCTTGCTACAAG
GGACTTTCCGCTGGGGACTTTCCAGGGAGGCGTGGCCTGGGCGGGACTGGGGAGTGGCGAGCCCTCAGAT
CCTGCATATAAGCAGCTGCTTTTTGCCTGTACTGGGTCTCTCTGGTTAGACCAGATCTGAGCCTGGGAGC
TCTCTGGCTAACTAGGGAACCCACTGCTTAAGCCTCAATAAAGCTTGCCTTGAGTGCTTCAAGTAGTGTG
TGCCCGTCTGTTGTGTGACTCTGGTAACTAGAGATCCCTCAGACCCTTTTAGTCAGTGTGGAAAATCTCT
AGCAGTGGCGCCCGAACAGGGACTTGAAAGCGAAAGGGAAACCAGAGGAGCTCTCTCGACGCAGGACTCG
GCTTGCTGAAGCGCGCACGGCAAGAGGCGAGGGGCGGCGACTGGTGAGTACGCCAAAAATTTTGACTAGC
GGAGGCTAGAAGGAGAGAGATGGGTGCGAGAGCGTCAGTATTAAGCGGGGGAGAATTAGATCGCGATGGG
AAAAAATTCGGTTAAGGCCAGGGGGAAAGAAAAAATATAAATTAAAACATATAGTATGGGCAAGCAGGGA
GCTAGAACGATTCGCAGTTAATCCTGGCCTGTTAGAAACATCAGAAGGCTGTAGACAAATACTGGGACAG
CTACAACCATCCCTTCAGACAGGATCAGAAGAACTTAGATCATTATATAATACAGTAGCAACCCTCTATT
GTGTGCATCAAAGGATAGAGATAAAAGACACCAAGGAAGCTTTAGACAAGATAGAGGAAGAGCAAAACAA
AAGTAAGACCACCGCACAGCAAGCGGCCGGCCGCTGATCTTCAGACCTGGAGGAGGAGATATGAGGGACA
ATTGGAGAAGTGAATTATATAAATATAAAGTAGTAAAAATTGAACCATTAGGAGTAGCACCCACCAAGGC
AAAGAGAAGAGTGGTGCAGAGAGAAAAAAGAGCAGTGGGAATAGGAGCTTTGTTCCTTGGGTTCTTGGGA
GCAGCAGGAAGCACTATGGGCGCAGCGTCAATGACGCTGACGGTACAGGCCAGACAATTATTGTCTGGTA
TAGTGCAGCAGCAGAACAATTTGCTGAGGGCTATTGAGGCGCAACAGCATCTGTTGCAACTCACAGTCTG
GGGCATCAAGCAGCTCCAGGCAAGAATCCTGGCTGTGGAAAGATACCTAAAGGATCAACAGCTCCTGGGG
ATTTGGGGTTGCTCTGGAAAACTCATTTGCACCACTGCTGTGCCTTGGAATGCTAGTTGGAGTAATAAAT
CTCTGGAACAGATTTGGAATCACACGACCTGGATGGAGTGGGACAGAGAAATTAACAATTACACAAGCTT
AATACACTCCTTAATTGAAGAATCGCAAAACCAGCAAGAAAAGAATGAACAAGAATTATTGGAATTAGAT
AAATGGGCAAGTTTGTGGAATTGGTTTAACATAACAAATTGGCTGTGGTATATAAAATTATTCATAATGA
TAGTAGGAGGCTTGGTAGGTTTAAGAATAGTTTTTGCTGTACTTTCTATAGTGAATAGAGTTAGGCAGGG
ATATTCACCATTATCGTTTCAGACCCACCTCCCAACCCCGAGGGGACCCGACAGGCCCGAAGGAATAGAA
GAAGAAGGTGGAGAGAGAGACAGAGACAGATCCATTCGATTAGTGAACGGATCTCGACGGTATCGCCTTT
AAAAGAAAAGGGGGGATTGGGGGGTACAGTGCAGGGGAAAGAATAGTAGACATAATAGCAACAGACATAC
AAACTAAAGAACTACAAAAACAAATTACAAAAATTCAAAATTTTCGGGTTTATTACAGGGACAGCAGAGA
TCCAGTTTATCGATGAGGCCCTTTCGTCTTCACTCGAGGTGCCCGTCAGTGGGCAGAGCGCACATCGCCC
ACAGTCCCCGAGAAGTTGGGGGGAGGGGTCGGCAATTGAACCGGTGCCTAGAGAAGGTGGCGCGGGGTAA
ACTGGGAAAGTGATGTCGTGTACTGGCTCCGCCTTTTTCCCGAGGGTGGGGGAGAACCGTATATAAGTGC
AGTAGTCGCCGTGAACGTTCTTTTTCGCAACGGGTTTGCCGCCAGAACACAGGTAAGTGCCGTGTGTGGT
TCCCGCGGGCCTGGCCTCTTTACGGGTTATGGCCCTTGCGTGCCTTGAATTACTTCCACCTGGCTGCAGT
ACGTGATTCTTGATCCCGAGCTTCGGGTTGGAAGTGGGTGGGAGAGTTCGAGGCCTTGCGCTTAAGGAGC
CCCTTCGCCTCGTGCTTGAGTTGAGGCCTGGCCTGGGCGCTGGGGCCGCCGCGTGCGAATCTGGTGGCAC
CTTCGCGCCTGTCTCGCTGCTTTCGATAAGTCTCTAGCCATTTAAAATTTTTGATGACCTGCTGCGACGC
TTTTTTTCTGGCAAGATAGTCTTGTAAATGCGGGCCAAGATCTGCACACTGGTATTTCGGTTTTTGGGGC
CGCGGGCGGCGACGGGGCCCGTGCGTCCCAGCGCACATGTTCGGCGAGGCGGGGCCTGCGAGCGCGGCCA
CCGAGAATCGGACGGGGGTAGTCTCAAGCTGGCCGGCCTGCTCTGGTGCCTGGCCTCGCGCCGCCGTGTA
TCGCCCCGCCCTGGGCGGCAAGGCTGGCCCGGTCGGCACCAGTTGCGTGAGCGGAAAGATGGCCGCTTCC
CGGCCCTGCTGCAGGGAGCTCAAAATGGAGGACGCGGCGCTCGGGAGAGCGGGCGGGTGAGTCACCCACA
CAAAGGAAAAGGGCCTTTCCGTCCTCAGCCGTCGCTTCATGTGACTCCACGGAGTACCGGGCGCCGTCCA
GGCACCTCGATTAGTTCTCGAGCTTTTGGAGTACGTCGTCTTTAGGTTGGGGGGAGGGGTTTTATGCGAT
GGAGTTTCCCCACACTGAGTGGGTGGAGACTGAAGTTAGGCCAGCTTGGCACTTGATGTAATTCTCCTTG
GAATTTGCCCTTTTTGAGTTTGGATCTTGGTTCATTCTCAAGCCTCAGACAGTGGTTCAAAGTTTTTTTC
TTCCATTTCAGGTGTCGTGAGGATCCGCGGCCGCGCCACCATGGACTATCCTGCTGCCAAGAGGGTCAAG
TTGGACTCTAGAGAACGCCCATATGCTTGCCCTGTCGAGTCCTGCGATCGCCGCTTTTCTCGCTCGGATG
AGCTTACCCGCCATATCCGCATCCACACAGGCCAGAAGCCCTTCCAGTGTCGAATCTGCATGCGTAACTT
CAGTCGTAGTGACCACCTTACCACCCACATCCGCACCCACACAGGCGGCGGCCGCAGGAGGAAGAAACGC
ACCAGCATAGAGACCAACATCCGTGTGGCCTTAGAGAAGAGTTTCTTGGAGAATCAAAAGCCTACCTCGG
AAGAGATCACTATGATTGCTGATCAGCTCAATATGGAAAAAGAGGTGATTCGTGTTTGGTTCTGTAACCG
CCGCCAGAAAGAAAAAAGAATCAACAAGGGCGAATTCGACCCAGCTTTCTTGTACAAAGTGGTTGATCTA
GAGGGCCCGCGGTTCGAACTCGAGGGCGTGCAGGTGGAGACTATCTCCCCAGGAGACGGGCGCACCTTCC
CCAAGCGCGGCCAGACCTGCGTGGTGCACTACACCGGGATGCTTGAAGATGGAAAGAAATTTGATTCCTC
CCGGGACAGAAACAAGCCCTTTAAGTTTATGCTAGGCAAGCAGGAGGTGATCCGAGGCTGGGAAGAAGGG
GTTGCCCAGATGAGTGTGGGTCAGAGAGCCAAACTGACTATATCTCCAGATTATGCCTATGGTGCCACTG
GGCACCCAGGCATCATCCCACCACATGCCACTCTCGTCTTCGATGTGGAGCTTCTAAAACTGGAAGTCGA
CTATCCGTACGACGTACCAGACTACGCAACCGGTGAAGGTCGTGGATCTCTTCTCACTTGTGGCGATGTT
GAAGAGAATCCTGGTCCTATGAAGGAGGGTGAAAACAATAAGCCCAGGGAGAAATCAGAAGGAAACAAGA
GGAAATCCAGTTTCTCCAACAGCGCTGATGATATTAAATCTAAAAAAAAGAGAGAGCAAAGCAATGATAT
CGCTCGGGGCTTTGAGAGAGGACTGGAACCAGAAAAGATCATCGGAGCAACAGATTCCTGCGGTGACTTA
ATGTTCTTAATGAAATGGAAAGACACAGATGAAGCTGACCTGGTTCTTGCAAAAGAAGCTAACGTGAAGT
GTCCACAGATTGTGATAGCATTTTATGAAGAGAGACTGACGTGGCACGCATATCCAGAGGATGCGGAAAA
CAAAGAAAAAGAAAGCGCGAAGAGCAAGGGCGAATTCGACCCAGCTTTCTTGTACAAAGTGGTTGATCTA
GAGGGCCCTATGTGGCATGAAGGCCTGGAAGAGGCATCTCGTTTGTACTTTGGGGAAAGGAACGTGAAAG
GCATGTTTGAGGTGCTGGAGCCCTTGCATGCTATGATGGAACGGGGCCCCCAGACTCTGAAGGAAACATC
CTTTAATCAGGCCTATGGTCGAGATTTAATGGAGGCCCAAGAGTGGTGCAGGAAGTACATGAAATCAGGG
AATGTCAAGGACCTCACCCAAGCCTGGGACCTCTATTATCATGTGTTCCGACGAATCTCAAAGCAGTTCG
GCGGCGGAGGTAGCGGCGGTGGATCAATGTGGCACGAGGGATTGGAGGAAGCTAGCAGACTTTATTTCGG
TGAGCGCAATGTCAAGGGAATGTTCGAGGTCCTCGAACCTCTCCACGCCATGATGGAGAGAGGACCTCAA
ACCCTCAAAGAGACTAGTTTCAACCAAGCTTACGGCAGGGACCTGATGGAAGCTCAGGAATGGTGTCGCA
AATATATGAAGAGCGGCAACGTGAAAGATTTGACACAGGCTTGGGATTTGTACTACCACGTCTTTAGGAG
GATTAGCAAACAATTCGAAGGTAAGCCTATCCCTAACCCTCTCCTCGGTCTCGATTCTACGCGTACCGGT
TAGGCGGCCGCGCCGGCTCTAGATCGCGAACGCGTGAATTCTACCGGGTAGGGGAGGCGCTTTTCCCAAG
GCAGTCTGGAGCATGCGCTTTAGCAGCCCCGCTGGGCACTTGGCGCTACACAAGTGGCCTCTGGCCTCGC
ACACATTCCACATCCACCGGTAGGCGCCAACCGGCTCCGTTCTTTGGTGGCCCCTTCGCGCCACCTTCTA
CTCCTCCCCTAGTCAGGAAGTTCCCCCCCGCCCCGCAGCTCGCGTCGTGCAGGACGTGACAAATGGAAGT
AGCACGTCTCACTAGTCTCGTGCAGATGGACAGCACCGCTGAGCAATGGAAGCGGGTAGGCCTTTGGGGC
AGCGGCCAATAGCAGCTTTGCTCCTTCGCTTTCTGGGCTCAGAGGCTGGGAAGGGGTGGGTCCGGGGGCG
GGCTCAGGGGCGGGCTCAGGGGCGGGGCGGGCGCCCGAAGGTCCTCCGGAGGCCCGGCATTCTGCACGCT
TCAAAAGCGCACGTCTGCCGCGCTGTTCTCCTCTTCCTCATCTCCGGGCCTTTCGACCTGCAGCCCAAGC
TTCCTAGGACCATGGCCAAGCCTTTGTCTCAAGAAGAATCCACCCTCATTGAAAGAGCAACGGCTACAAT
CAACAGCATCCCCATCTCTGAAGACTACAGCGTCGCCAGCGCAGCTCTCTCTAGCGACGGCCGCATCTTC
ACTGGTGTCAATGTATATCATTTTACTGGGGGACCTTGTGCAGAACTCGTGGTGCTGGGCACTGCTGCTG
CTGCGGCAGCTGGCAACCTGACTTGTATCGTCGCGATCGGAAATGAGAACAGGGGCATCTTGAGCCCCTG
CGGACGGTGCCGACAGGTGCTTCTCGATCTGCATCCTGGGATCAAAGCCATAGTGAAGGACAGTGATGGA
CAGCCGACGGCAGTTGGGATTCGTGAATTGCTGCCCTCTGGTTATGTGTGGGAGGGCTAACCCGGGCGGG
GCGCGTCTGGAACAATCAACCTCTGGATTACAAAATTTGTGAAAGATTGACTGGTATTCTTAACTATGTT
GCTCCTTTTACGCTATGTGGATACGCTGCTTTAATGCCTTTGTATCATGCTATTGCTTCCCGTATGGCTT
TCATTTTCTCCTCCTTGTATAAATCCTGGTTGCTGTCTCTTTATGAGGAGTTGTGGCCCGTTGTCAGGCA
ACGTGGCGTGGTGTGCACTGTGTTTGCTGACGCAACCCCCACTGGTTGGGGCATTGCCACCACCTGTCAG
CTCCTTTCCGGGACTTTCGCTTTCCCCCTCCCTATTGCCACGGCGGAACTCATCGCCGCCTGCCTTGCCC
GCTGCTGGACAGGGGCTCGGCTGTTGGGCACTGACAATTCCGTGGTGTTGTCGGGGAAGCTGACGTCCTT
TCCATGGCTGCTCGCCTGTGTTGCCACCTGGATTCTGCGCGGGACGTCCTTCTGCTACGTCCCTTCGGCC
CTCAATCCAGCGGACCTTCCTTCCCGCGGCCTGCTGCCGGCTCTGCGGCCTCTTCCGCGTCTTCGCCTTC
GCCCTCAGACGAGTCGGATCTCCCTTTGGGCCGCCTCCCCGCCTGGAATTAATTCTGCAGTCGAGACCTA
GAAAAACATGGAGCAATCACAAGTAGCAATACAGCAGCTACCAATGCTGATTGTGCCTGGCTAGAAGCAC
AAGAGGAGGAGGAGGTGGGTTTTTCCAGTCACACCTCAGGTACCTTTAAGACCAATGACTTACAAGGCAG
CTGTAGATCTTAGCCACTTTTTAAAAGAAAAGAGGGGACTGGAAGGGCTAATTCACTCCCAACGAAGACA
AGATATCCTTGATCTGTGGATCTACCACACACAAGGCTACTTCCCTGATTAGCAGAACTACACACCAGGG
CCAGGGGTCAGATATCCACTGACCTTTGGATGGTGCTACAAGCTAGTACCAGTTGAGCCAGATAAGGTAG
AAGAGGCCAATAAAGGAGAGAACACCAGCTTGTTACACCCTGTGAGCCTGCATGGGATGGATGACCCGGA
GAGAGAAGTGTTAGAGTGGAGGTTTGACAGCCGCCTAGCATTTCATCACGTGGCCCGAGAGCTGCATCCG
GAGTACTTCAAGAACTGCTGATATCGAGCTTGCTACAAGGGACTTTCCGCTGGGGACTTTCCAGGGAGGC
GTGGCCTGGGCGGGACTGGGGAGTGGCGAGCCCTCAGATCCTGCATATAAGCAGCTGCTTTTTGCCTGTA
CTGGGTCTCTCTGGTTAGACCAGATCTGAGCCTGGGAGCTCTCTGGCTAACTAGGGAACCCACTGCTTAA
GCCTCAATAAAGCTTGCCTTGAGTGCTTCAAGTAGTGTGTGCCCGTCTGTTGTGTGACTCTGGTAACTAG
AGATCCCTCAGACCCTTTTAGTCAGTGTGGAAAATCTCTAGCAGTAGTAGTTCATGTCATCTTATTATTC
AGTATTTATAACTTGCAAAGAAATGAATATCAGAGAGTGAGAGGCCTTGACATTGCTAGCGTTTTACCGT
CGACCTCTAGCTAGAGCTTGGCGTAATCATGGTCATAGCTGTTTCCTGTGTGAAATTGTTATCCGCTCAC
AATTCCACACAACATACGAGCCGGAAGCATAAAGTGTAAAGCCTGGGGTGCCTAATGAGTGAGCTAACTC
ACATTAATTGCGTTGCGCTCACTGCCCGCTTTCCAGTCGGGAAACCTGTCGTGCCAGCTGCATTAATGAA
TCGGCCAACGCGCGGGGAGAGGCGGTTTGCGTATTGGGCGCTCTTCCGCTTCCTCGCTCACTGACTCGCT
GCGCTCGGTCGTTCGGCTGCGGCGAGCGGTATCAGCTCACTCAAAGGCGGTAATACGGTTATCCACAGAA
TCAGGGGATAACGCAGGAAAGAACATGTGAGCAAAAGGCCAGCAAAAGGCCAGGAACCGTAAAAAGGCCG
CGTTGCTGGCGTTTTTCCATAGGCTCCGCCCCCCTGACGAGCATCACAAAAATCGACGCTCAAGTCAGAG
GTGGCGAAACCCGACAGGACTATAAAGATACCAGGCGTTTCCCCCTGGAAGCTCCCTCGTGCGCTCTCCT
GTTCCGACCCTGCCGCTTACCGGATACCTGTCCGCCTTTCTCCCTTCGGGAAGCGTGGCGCTTTCTCATA
GCTCACGCTGTAGGTATCTCAGTTCGGTGTAGGTCGTTCGCTCCAAGCTGGGCTGTGTGCACGAACCCCC
CGTTCAGCCCGACCGCTGCGCCTTATCCGGTAACTATCGTCTTGAGTCCAACCCGGTAAGACACGACTTA
TCGCCACTGGCAGCAGCCACTGGTAACAGGATTAGCAGAGCGAGGTATGTAGGCGGTGCTACAGAGTTCT
TGAAGTGGTGGCCTAACTACGGCTACACTAGAAGAACAGTATTTGGTATCTGCGCTCTGCTGAAGCCAGT
TACCTTCGGAAAAAGAGTTGGTAGCTCTTGATCCGGCAAACAAACCACCGCTGGTAGCGGTTTTTTTGTT
TGCAAGCAGCAGATTACGCGCAGAAAAAAAGGATCTCAAGAAGATCCTTTGATCTTTTCTACGGGGTCTG
ACGCTCAGTGGAACGAAAACTCACGTTAAGGGATTTTGGTCATGAGATTATCAAAAAGGATCTTCACCTA
GATCCTTTTAAATTAAAAATGAAGTTTTAAATCAATCTAAAGTATATATGAGTAAACTTGGTCTGACAGT
TACCAATGCTTAATCAGTGAGGCACCTATCTCAGCGATCTGTCTATTTCGTTCATCCATAGTTGCCTGAC
TCCCCGTCGTGTAGATAACTACGATACGGGAGGGCTTACCATCTGGCCCCAGTGCTGCAATGATACCGCG
AGACCCACGCTCACCGGCTCCAGATTTATCAGCAATAAACCAGCCAGCCGGAAGGGCCGAGCGCAGAAGT
GGTCCTGCAACTTTATCCGCCTCCATCCAGTCTATTAATTGTTGCCGGGAAGCTAGAGTAAGTAGTTCGC
CAGTTAATAGTTTGCGCAACGTTGTTGCCATTGCTACAGGCATCGTGGTGTCACGCTCGTCGTTTGGTAT
GGCTTCATTCAGCTCCGGTTCCCAACGATCAAGGCGAGTTACATGATCCCCCATGTTGTGCAAAAAAGCG
GTTAGCTCCTTCGGTCCTCCGATCGTTGTCAGAAGTAAGTTGGCCGCAGTGTTATCACTCATGGTTATGG
CAGCACTGCATAATTCTCTTACTGTCATGCCATCCGTAAGATGCTTTTCTGTGACTGGTGAGTACTCAAC
CAAGTCATTCTGAGAATAGTGTATGCGGCGACCGAGTTGCTCTTGCCCGGCGTCAATACGGGATAATACC
GCGCCACATAGCAGAACTTTAAAAGTGCTCATCATTGGAAAACGTTCTTCGGGGCGAAAACTCTCAAGGA
TCTTACCGCTGTTGAGATCCAGTTCGATGTAACCCACTCGTGCACCCAACTGATCTTCAGCATCTTTTAC
TTTCACCAGCGTTTCTGGGTGAGCAAAAACAGGAAGGCAAAATGCCGCAAAAAAGGGAATAAGGGCGACA
CGGAAATGTTGAATACTCATACTCTTCCTTTTTCAATATTATTGAAGCATTTATCAGGGTTATTGTCTCA
TGAGCGGATACATATTTGAATGTATTTAGAAAAATAAACAAATAGGGGTTCCGCGCACATTTCCCCGAAA
AGTGCCACCTGACGTCGACGGATCGGGAGATCAACTTGTTTATTGCAGCTTATAATGGTTACAAATAAAG
CAATAGCATCACAAATTTCACAAATAAAGCATTTTTTTCACTGCATTCTAGTTGTGGTTTGTCCAAACTC
ATCAATGTATCTTATCATGTCTGGATCAACTGGATAACTCAAGCTAACCAAAATCATCCCAAACTTCCCA
CCCCATACCCTATTACCACTGCCAATTACCTAGTGGTTTCATTTACTCTAAACCTGTGATTCCTCTGAAT
TATTTTCATTTTAAAGAAATTGTATTTGTTAAATATGTACTACAAACTTAGTAGTTTTTAAAGAAATTGT
ATTTGTTAAATATGTACTACAAACTTAGTAGT
Features (pLannotate 1.2.2; 32 found; start..end, strand, type, name):
    377..634     +  LTR            5' LTR (truncated): truncated 5' long terminal repeat (LTR) from HIV-1
    681..806     +  misc_feature   HIV-1 Ψ: packaging signal of human immunodeficiency virus type 1
    790..1128    +  CDS            HIV-1 gag (fragment): gag protein from human immunodeficiency virus 1; gag
   1303..1536    +  misc_feature   RRE: The Rev response element (RRE) of HIV-1 allows for Rev-dependent mRNA export from the nucleus to the cytoplasm.
   1913..2013    +  CDS            Rev (fragment): human immunodeficiency virus 1 (HIV-1) Rev protein; rev; enhances nuclear export of unspliced and incompletely spliced viral mRNAs
   2028..2144    +  misc_feature   cPPT/CTS: central polypurine tract and central termination sequence of HIV-1
   2221..2432    +  promoter       EF-1α core promoter: core promoter for human elongation factor EF-1α
   2433..3371    +  intron         EF-1α intron A: intron upstream of the start codon of human EF-1α
   3410..3436    +  CDS            c-myc NLS: nuclear localization signal of human c-Myc proto-oncogene (Dang and Lee, 1988)
   3443..3805    +  CDS            ZFHD1 (DNA binding domain): composite human DNA-binding domain composed of domains from the transcription factors Zif268 and Oct-1 (Pomerantz et al., 1995)
   3819..3843    -  protein_bind   attB2: mutant version of attB; recombination site for the Gateway® BP reaction BP Clonase™
   3878..4195    +  CDS            DmrB: F36V mutant of FK506-binding protein FKBP12 binds synthetic ligands that do not bind wild-type FKBP
   4289..4645    +  CDS            Cbx5 (fragment): CBX5_MOUSE - Also known as Hp1a. Experimental evidence at protein level: Swiss-Prot protein existence level 1. Component of heterochromatin that recognizes and binds histone H3 tails methylated at 'Lys-9' (H3K9me), leading to epigenetic repression. In contrast, it is excluded from chromatin when 'Tyr-41' of histone H3 is phosphorylated (H3Y41ph). Can interact with lamin-B receptor (LBR). This interaction can contribute to the association of the heterochromatin with the inner nuclear membrane. Involved in the formation of functional kinetochore through interaction with MIS12 complex proteins (B
   4659..4683    -  protein_bind   attB2: mutant version of attB; recombination site for the Gateway® BP reaction BP Clonase™
   4700..4963    +  CDS            FRB (fragment): FKBP-rapamycin binding domain of human FRAP
   4997..5263    +  CDS            MTOR (fragment): MTOR_HUMAN - Also known as FRAP, FRAP1, FRAP2, RAFT1, RAPT1. Experimental evidence at protein level: Swiss-Prot protein existence level 1. Serine/threonine protein kinase which is a central regulator of cellular metabolism, growth and survival in response to hormones, growth factors, nutrients, energy and stress signals (PubMed:12087098, PubMed:12150925, PubMed:12150926, PubMed:12231510, PubMed:12718876, PubMed:14651849, PubMed:15268862, PubMed:15467718, PubMed:15545625, PubMed:15718470, PubMed:18497260, PubMed:18762023, PubMed:18925875, PubMed:20516213, PubMed:20537536, PubMed:21659604, PubMe
   5270..5311    +  CDS            V5 tag: epitope tag from simian virus 5
   5366..5865    +  promoter       PGK promoter: mouse phosphoglycerate kinase 1 promoter
   5892..6290    +  CDS            BSD: blasticidin S deaminase; Aspergillus terreus BSD; confers resistance to blasticidin
   6314..6902    +  misc_feature   WPRE: woodchuck hepatitis virus posttranscriptional regulatory element
   6919..7023    +  CDS            nef (fragment): NEF_HV1Z2 - Experimental evidence at protein level: Swiss-Prot protein existence level 1. Extracellular Nef protein targets CD4(+) T-lymphocytes for apoptosis by interacting with CXCR4 surface receptors. From Human immunodeficiency virus type 1 group M subtype D (isolate Z2/CDC-Z34) (HIV-1).
   7022..7438    +  CDS            nef (fragment): NEF_HV1BR - Experimental evidence at protein level: Swiss-Prot protein existence level 1. Extracellular Nef protein targets CD4(+) T-lymphocytes for apoptosis by interacting with CXCR4 surface receptors (PubMed:14990729). From Human immunodeficiency virus type 1 group M subtype B (isolate BRU/LAI) (HIV-1).
   7486..7743    +  LTR            5' LTR (truncated): truncated 5' long terminal repeat (LTR) from HIV-1
   7896..7912    -  protein_bind   lac operator: The lac repressor binds to the lac operator to inhibit transcription in E. coli. This inhibition can be relieved by adding lactose or isopropyl-β-D-thiogalactopyranoside (IPTG). lac repressor encoded by lacI
   7920..7950    -  promoter       lac promoter: promoter for the E. coli lac operon
   7965..7986    -  protein_bind   CAP binding site: CAP binding activates transcription in the presence of cAMP. E. coli catabolite activator protein
   7999..8091    -  CDS            lacI (fragment): lac repressor; lacI; The lac repressor binds to the lac operator to inhibit transcription in E. coli. This inhibition can be relieved by adding lactose or isopropyl-β-D-thiogalactopyranoside (IPTG).
   8274..8859    -  rep_origin     ori: high-copy-number ColE1/pMB1/pBR322/pUC origin of replication
   9030..9890    -  CDS            AmpR: β-lactamase; bla; confers resistance to ampicillin, carbenicillin, and related antibiotics
   9891..9995    -  promoter       AmpR promoter: bla
  10043..10177   +  polyA_signal   SV40 poly(A) signal: SV40 polyadenylation signal
  10392..329     +  CDS            nef (fragment) (across the origin): NEF_HV1BR - Experimental evidence at protein level: Swiss-Prot protein existence level 1. Extracellular Nef protein targets CD4(+) T-lymphocytes for apoptosis by interacting with CXCR4 surface receptors (PubMed:14990729). From Human immunodeficiency virus type 1 group M subtype B (isolate BRU/LAI) (HIV-1).
