[The description below was written by a language model from this plasmid's Addgene catalogue record and pLannotate feature annotations shown in this document.]
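Description:
N205 nLV EF-1a-ZFHD1-link-FKBP-HA <T2A> HP1aCS-Frbx2-V5-PGK-Blast is an HIV-1-based lentiviral transfer plasmid of about 10.4 kb, built on the N103 backbone. It is propagated in E. coli through a high-copy ColE1/pUC-type origin with ampicillin resistance; the recombination-deficient Stbl3 strain is the listed host, as is usual for LTR-containing vectors. The viral region is bounded by two HIV-1 LTR sequences and carries the Ψ packaging signal with a gag fragment, the RRE for Rev-dependent RNA export, the cPPT/CTS and a WPRE. Fragments annotated as nef adjoin the LTRs. Transduced mammalian cells are selected through a mouse PGK promoter driving blasticidin S deaminase.

The payload is a single EF-1α promoter and intron A unit encoding two proteins, which the construct name indicates are separated by a T2A ribosome-skipping peptide. The feature table annotates neither the T2A nor the HA tag, both of which would sit in the gap between the two coding regions. The first protein joins a c-Myc NLS and the composite ZFHD1 DNA-binding domain through a linker to human FKBP. The annotation tool matched this FKBP to the F36V variant DmrB, whereas the catalogue simply lists FKBP. The second protein is a mouse Cbx5 (HP1α) fragment lacking the N-terminal chromodomain, fused to two tandem human FRB domains (one wild-type in sequence, one codon-wobbled) and a V5 tag.

Because rapamycin-type dimerizers bridge FKBP and FRB, the pair forms a chemically induced proximity system that recruits the HP1α fragment to ZFHD1 binding sites. This fits the associated study of heterochromatin dynamics and memory in living cells.
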