Addgene plasmid #44017: N205 nLV EF-1a-ZFHD1-link-FKBP-HA <T2A> HP1aCS-Frbx2-V5-PGK-Blast
Depositing lab: Jerry Crabtree. Depositing organization: Stanford University. Publication: Dynamics and memory of heterochromatin in living cells. Hathaway NA, Bell O, Hodges C, Miller EL, Neel DS, Crabtree GR. Cell. 2012 Jun 22;149(7):1447-60. doi: 10.1016/j.cell.2012.03.052. Epub 2012 Jun 14. PubMed 22704655.
Backbone
  Vector backbone: N103
  Backbone size w/o insert (bp): 8600
  Vector type: Lentiviral
  Selectable markers: Blasticidin
Growth in bacteria
  Bacterial resistance: Ampicillin, 100 μg/mL
  Growth temperature: 37°C
  Growth strain: Stbl3
  Copy number: High Copy
Gene/Insert 1
  Gene/Insert name: FKBP
  Species: H. sapiens (human)
  Insert size (bp): 321
  Promoter: EF-1a
  Tag / fusion protein: HA (C terminal on insert); ZFHD1 (N terminal on insert)
  Cloning method: Ligation Independent Cloning
  Sequencing primers: 5′ GGCACTTGATGTAATTCTCCTTG; 3′ gtggatgtggaatgtgtgcga
Gene/Insert 2
  Gene/Insert name: Cbx5
  Species: M. musculus (mouse)
  Insert size (bp): 357
  Mutation: N-term chromo domain removed
  Entrez Gene: Cbx5 (a.k.a. 2610029O15Rik, HP1, Hp1a, Hp1alpha)
  Promoter: EF-1a
  Tag / fusion protein: Frb (C terminal on insert); Hu Frb x2(WT Frb+codon Wobble Frb) (C terminal on insert); V5/epitope (C terminal on insert)
  Cloning method: Ligation Independent Cloning
  Sequencing primers: 5′ GGCACTTGATGTAATTCTCCTTG; 3′ gtggatgtggaatgtgtgcga
Terms and licenses: Academic/Nonprofit Terms; Industry Terms: Not Available to Industry
How to cite: N205 nLV EF-1a-ZFHD1-link-FKBP-HA <T2A> HP1aCS-Frbx2-V5-PGK-Blast was a gift from Jerry Crabtree (Addgene plasmid # 44017 ; http://n2t.net/addgene:44017 ; RRID:Addgene_44017)
