>Addgene plasmid #44017 | N205 nLV EF-1a-ZFHD1-link-FKBP-HA <T2A> HP1aCS-Frbx2-V5-PGK-Blast | addgene partial sequence | sequence record 64854 | EF1a-F
GGCCGCGCCACCATGGACTATCCTGCTGCCAAGAGGGTCAAGTTGGACTCTAGAGAACGCCCATATGCTT
GCCCTGTCGAGTCCTGCGATCGCCGCTTTTCTCGCTCGGATGAGCTTACCCGCCATATCCGCATCCACAC
AGGCCAGAAGCCCTTCCAGTGTCGAATCTGCATGCGTAACTTCAGTCGTAGTGACCACCTTACCACCCAC
ATCCGCACCCACACAGGCGGCGGCCGCAGGAGGAAGAAACGCACCAGCATAGAGACCAACATCCGTGTGG
CCTTAGAGAAGAGTTTCTTGGAGAATCAAAAGCCTACCTCGGAAGAGATCACTATGATTGCTGATCAGCT
CAATATGGAAAAAGAGGTGATTCGTGTTTGGTTCTGTAACCGCCGCCAGAAAGAAAAAAGAATCAACAAG
GGCGAATTCGACCCAGCTTTCTTGTACAAAGTGGTTGATCTAGAGGGCCCGCGGTTCGAACTCGAGGGCG
TGCAGGTGGAGACTATCTCCCCAGGAGACGGGCGCACCTTCCCCAAGCGCGGCCAGACCTGCGTGGTGCA
CTACACCGGGATGCTTGAAGATGGAAAGAAATTTGATTCCTCCCGGGACAGAAACAAGCCCTTTAAGTTT
ATGCTAGGCAAGCAGGAGGTGATCCGAGGCTGGGAAGAAGGGGTTGCCCAGATGAGTGTGGGTCAGAGAG
CCAAACTGACTATATCTCCAGATTATGCCTATGGTGCCACTGGGCACCCAGGCATCATCCCACCACATGC
CACTCTCGTCTTCGATGTGGAGCTTCTAAAACTGGAAGTCGACTATCCGTACGACGTACCAGACTACGCA
ACCGGTGAAGGTCGTGGATCTCTTCTCACTTGTGGCGATGTTGAAA
