>Addgene plasmid #44017 | N205 nLV EF-1a-ZFHD1-link-FKBP-HA <T2A> HP1aCS-Frbx2-V5-PGK-Blast | addgene partial sequence | sequence record 64860 | MSCV_C_rev2 5'-ggccagaggccacttgtgtagcgcc-3'
GCGCATGCTCCAGACTGCCTTGGGAAAAGCGCCTCCCCTACCCGGTAGAATTCACGCGTTCGCGATCTAG
AGCCGGCGCGGCCGCCTAACCGGTACGCGTAGAATCGAGACCGAGGAGAGGGTTAGGGATAGGCTTACCT
TCGAATTGTTTGCTAATCCTCCTAAAGACGTGGTAGTACAAATCCCAAGCCTGTGTCAAATCTTTCACGT
TGCCGCTCTTCATATATTTGCGACACCATTCCTGAGCTTCCATCAGGTCCCTGCCGTAAGCTTGGTTGAA
ACTAGTCTCTTTGAGGGTTTGAGGTCCTCTCTCCATCATGGCGTGGAGAGGTTCGAGGACCTCGAACATT
CCCTTGACATTGCGCTCACCGAAATAAAGTCTGCTAGCTTCCTCCAATCCCTCGTGCCACATTGATCCAC
CGCCGCTACCTCCGCCGCCGAACTGCTTTGAGATTCGTCGGAACACATGATAATAGAGGTCCCAGGCTTG
GGTGAGGTCCTTGACATTCCCTGATTTCATGTACTTCCTGCACCACTCTTGGGCCTCCATTAAATCTCGA
CCATAGGCCTGATTAAAGGATGTTTCCTTCAGAGTCTGGGGGCCCCGTTCCATCATAGCATGCAAGGGCT
CCAGCACCTCAAACATGCCTTTCACGTTCCTTTCCCCAAAGTACAAACGAGATGCCTCTTCCAGGCCTTC
ATGCCACATAGGGCCCTCTAGATCAACCACTTTGTACAAGAAAGCTGGGTCGAAAT
