>Addgene plasmid #44017 | N205 nLV EF-1a-ZFHD1-link-FKBP-HA <T2A> HP1aCS-Frbx2-V5-PGK-Blast | addgene partial sequence | sequence record 65276 | V5-Rev 5'-ACCGAGGAGAGGGTTAGGGAT-3'
GACGTGGTAGTACAAATCCCAAGCCTGTGTCAAATCTTTCACGTTGCCGCTCTTCATATATTTGCGACAC
CATTCCTGAGCTTCCATCAGGTCCCTGCCGTAAGCTTGGTTGAAACTAGTCTCTTTGAGGGTTTGAGGTC
CTCTCTCCATCATGGCGTGGAGAGGTTCGAGGACCTCGAACATTCCCTTGACATTGCGCTCACCGAAATA
AAGTCTGCTAGCTTCCTCCAATCCCTCGTGCCACATTGATCCACCGCCGCTACCTCCGCCGCCGAACTGC
TTTGAGATTCGTCGGAACACATGATAATAGAGGTCCCAGGCTTGGGTGAGGTCCTTGACATTCCCTGATT
TCATGTACTTCCTGCACCACTCTTGGGCCTCCATTAAATCTCGACCATAGGCCTGATTAAAGGATGTTTC
CTTCAGAGTCTGGGGGCCCCGTTCCATCATAGCATGCAAGGGCTCCAGCACCTCAAACATGCCTTTCACG
TTCCTTTCCCCAAAGTACAAACGAGATGCCTCTTCCAGGCCTTCATGCCACATAGGGCCCTCTAGATCAA
CCACTTTGTACAAGAAAGCTGGGTCGAATTCGCCCTTGCTCTTCGCGCTTTCTTTTTCTTTGTTTTCCGC
ATCCTCTGGATATGCGTGCCACGTCAGTCTCTCTTCATAAAATGCTATCACAATCTGTGGACACTTCACG
TTAGCTTCTTTTGCAAGAACCAGGTCAGCTTCATCTGTGTCTTTCCATTTCATTAAGAACATTAAGTCAC
CGCAGGAATCTGTTGCTCCGATGATCTTTTCTGGTTCCAGTCCTCTCTCAAAGCCCCGAGCGATATCATT
GCTTTGCTCTCTCTTTTTTTTAGATTTAATATCATCA
